>Addgene plasmid #176805 | pEE048 | addgene full sequence | sequence record 349076 | Addgene NGS Result
GGCAACAGCTGATTGCCCTTCACCGCCTGGCCCTGAGAGAGTTGCAGCAAGCGGTCCACGCTGGTTTGCC
CCAGCAGGCGAAAATCCTGTTTGATGGTGGTTAACGGCGGGATATAACATGAGCTGTCTTCGGTATCGTC
GTATCCCACTACCGAGATATCCGCACCAACGCGCAGCCCGGACTCGGTAATGGCGCGCATTGCGCCCAGC
GCCATCTGATCGTTGGCAACCAGCATCGCAGTGGGAACGATGCCCTCATTCAGCATTTGCATGGTTTGTT
GAAAACCGGACATGGCACTCCAGTCGCCTTCCCGTTCCGCTATCGGCTGAATTTGATTGCGAGTGAGATA
TTTATGCCAGCCAGCCAGACGCAGACGCGCCGAGACAGAACTTAATGGGCCCGCTAACAGCGCGATTTGC
TGGTGACCCAATGCGACCAGATGCTCCACGCCCAGTCGCGTACCGTCTTCATGGGAGAAAATAATACTGT
TGATGGGTGTCTGGTCAGAGACATCAAGAAATAACGCCGGAACATTAGTGCAGGCAGCTTCCACAGCAAT
GGCATCCTGGTCATCCAGCGGATAGTTAATGATCAGCCCACTGACGCGTTGCGCGAGAAGATTGTGCACC
GCCGCTTTACAGGCTTCGACGCCGCTTCGTTCTACCATCGACACCACCACGCTGGCACCCAGTTGATCGG
CGCGAGATTTAATCGCCGCGACAATTTGCGACGGCGCGTGCAGGGCCAGACTGGAGGTGGCAACGCCAAT
CAGCAACGACTGTTTGCCCGCCAGTTGTTGTGCCACGCGGTTGGGAATGTAATTCAGCTCCGCCATCGCC
GCTTCCACTTTTTCCCGCGTTTTCGCAGAAACGTGGCTGGCCTGGTTCACCACGCGGGAAACGGTCTGAT
AAGAGACACCGGCATACTCTGCGACATCGTATAACGTTACTGGTTTCACATTCACCACCCTGAATTGACT
CTCTTCCGGGCGCTATCATGCCATACCGCGAAAGGTTTTGCGCCATTCGATGGTGTCCGGGATCTCGACG
CTCTCCCTTATGCGACTCCTGCATTAGGAAGCAGCCCAGTAGTAGGTTGAGGCCGTTGAGCACCGCCGCC
GCAAGGAATGGTGCATGCAAGGAGATGGCGCCCAACAGTCCCCCGGCCACGGGGCCTGCCACCATACCCA
CGCCGAAACAAGCGCTCATGAGCCCGAAGTGGCGAGCCCGATCTTCCCCATCGGTGATGTCGGCGATATA
GGCGCCAGCAACCGCACCTGTGGCGCCGGTGATGCCGGCCACGATGCGTCCGGCGTAGAGGATCGAGATC
TCGATCCCGCGAAATTAATACGACTCACTATAGGGGAATTGTGAGCGGATAACAATTCCCCTCTAGAAAT
AATTTTGTTTAACTTTAAGAAGGAGATATACATATGCAGGCGCAGTACCAGAAAGGTCCGGATCCGACTG
CTTCTGCTCTGGAGCGCAACGGTCCGTTCGCTATCCGTTCAACCAGCGTTAGCCGTACTAGCGTAAGCGG
CTTTGGTGGTGGCCGTCTGTACTACCCGACGGCCAGCGGCACGTATGGTGCGATTGCCGTTAGCCCTGGT
TTTACCGGCACTAGCTCTACTATGACCTTTTGGGGTGAACGTCTGGCCTCTCACGGCTTCGTAGTACTTG
TAATCGATACAATCACTCTGTACGATCAGCCGGACTCCCGCGCACGCCAGCTGAAAGCAGCACTGGACTA
CCTGGCCACCCAGAACGGTCGCTCCTCATCTCCGATCTATCGTAAAGTCGACACTTCTCGTCGTGCGGTT
GCCGGCCACAGCATGGGTGGTGGCGGCAGTCTGCTGGCAGCACGTGACAATCCATCTTACAAAGCCGCGA
TCCCAATGGCGCCGTGGAACACCTCCTCTACCGCCTTTCGTACCGTTTCTGTCCCGACCATGATCTTCGG
CTGTCAGGATGACTCTATCGCCCCAGTATTCTCTCATGCTATCCCGTTCTACAACGCGATCCCGAACAGC
ACGCGCAAAAACTACGTTGAAATCCGTAACGACGACCACTTCTGTGTGATGAACGGCGGTGGCCACGATG
CAACTCTGGGTAAATTGGGCATCTCTTGGATGAAACGCTTCGTGGACAATGATACCCGTTACAGCCCGTT
CGTGTGTGGTGCGGAGTACAACCGTGTTGTTTCATCTTACGAAGTGTCCCGTTCTTATAACAACTGTCCG
TATCTCGAGCACCACCACCACCACCACTGAGATCCGGCTGCTAACAAAGCCCGAAAGGAAGCTGAGTTGG
CTGCTGCCACCGCTGAGCAATAACTAGCATAACCCCTTGGGGCCTCTAAACGGGTCTTGAGGGGTTTTTT
GCTGAAAGGAGGAACTATATCCGGATTGGCGAATGGG
[124 nt withheld, positions 2418-2541]
C
[91 nt withheld, positions 2543-2633]
A
[49 nt withheld, positions 2635-2683]
CCTTTGACGTTGGAGTCCACGTTCTTT
[37 nt withheld, positions 2711-2747]
ACCCTATCTCGGTCTATTCTTTTGATTTATAAGGGATTTTGCCGATTTCGGCCTATTGGTTAAAAAATGA
GCTGATTTAACAAAAATTTAACGCGAATTTTAACAAAATATTAACGCTTACAATTTAGGTGGCACTTTTC
GGGGAAATGTGCGCGGAACCCCTATTTGTTTATTTTTCTAAATACATTCAAATATGTATCCGCTCATGAG
ACAATAACCCTGATAAATGCTTCAATAATATTGAAAAAGGAAGAGTATGAGTATTCAACATTTCCGTGTC
GCCCTTATTCCCTTTTTTGCGGCATTTTGCCTTCCTGTTTTTGCTCACCCAGAAACGCTGGTGAAAGTAA
AAGATGCTGAAGATCAGTTGGGTGCACGAGTGGGTTACATCGAACTGGATCTCAACAGCGGTAAGATCCT
TGAGAGTTTTCGCCCCGAAGAACGTTTTCCAATGATGAGCACTTTTAAAGTTCTGCTATGTGGCGCGGTA
TTATCCCGTATTGACGCCGGGCAAGAGCAACTCGGTCGCCGCATACACTATTCTCAGAATGACTTGGTTG
AGTACTCACCAGTCACAGAAAAGCATCTTACGGATGGCATGACAGTAAGAGAATTATGCAGTGCTGCCAT
AACCATGAGTGATAACACTGCGGCCAACTTACTTCTGACAACGATCGGAGGACCGAAGGAGCTAACCGCT
TTTTTGCACAACATGGGGGATCATGTAACTCGCCTTGATCGTTGGGAACCGGAGCTGAATGAAGCCATAC
CAAACGACGAGCGTGACACCACGATGCCTGCAGCAATGGCAACAACGTTGCGCAAACTATTAACTGGCGA
ACTACTTACTCTAGCTTCCCGGCAACAATTAATAGACTGGATGGAGGCGGATAAAGTTGCAGGACCACTT
CTGCGCTCGGCCCTTCCGGCTGGCTGGTTTATTGCTGATAAATCTGGAGCCGGTGAGCGTGGGTCTCGCG
GTATCATTGCAGCACTGGGGCCAGATGGTAAGCCCTCCCGTATCGTAGTTATCTACACGACGGGGAGTCA
GGCAACTATGGATGAACGAAATAGACAGATCGCTGAGATAGGTGCCTCACTGATTAAGCATTGGTAACTG
TCAGACCAAGTTTACTCATATATACTTTAGATTGATTTAAAACTTCATTTTTAATTTAAAAGGATCTAGG
TGAAGATCCTTTTTGATAATCTCATGACCAAAATCCCTTAACGTGAGTTTTCGTTCCACTGAGCGTCAGA
CCCCGTAGAAAAGATCAAAGGATCTTCTTGAGATCCTTTTTTTCTGCGCGTAATCTGCTGCTTGCAAACA
AAAAAACCACCGCTACCAGCGGTGGTTTGTTTGCCGGATCAAGAGCTACCAACTCTTTTTCCGAAGGTAA
CTGGCTTCAGCAGAGCGCAGATACCAAATACTGTCCTTCTAGTGTAGCCGTAGTTAGGCCACCACTTCAA
GAACTCTGTAGCACCGCCTACATACCTCGCTCTGCTAATCCTGTTACCAGTGGCTGCTGCCAGTGGCGAT
AAGTCGTGTCTTACCGGGTTGGACTCAAGACGATAGTTACCGGATAAGGCGCAGCGGTCGGGCTGAACGG
GGGGTTCGTGCACACAGCCCAGCTTGGAGCGAACGACCTACACCGAACTGAGATACCTACAGCGTGAGCT
ATGAGAAAGCGCCACGCTTCCCGAAGGGAGAAAGGCGGACAGGTATCCGGTAAGCGGCAGGGTCGGAACA
GGAGAGCGCACGAGGGAGCTTCCAGGGGGAAACGCCTGGTATCTTTATAGTCCTGTCGGGTTTCGCCACC
TCTGACTTGAGCGTCGATTTTTGTGATGCTCGTCAGGGGGGCGGAGCCTATGGAAAAACGCCAGCAACGC
GGCCTTTTTACGGTTCCTGGCCTTTTGCTGGCCTTTTGCTCACATGTTCTTTCCTGCGTTATCCCCTGAT
TCTGTGGATAACCGTATTACCGCCTTTGAGTGAGCTGATACCGCTCGCCGCAGCCGAACGACCGAGCGCA
GCGAGTCAGTGAGCGAGGAAGCGGAAGAGCGCCTGATGCGGTATTTTCTCCTTACGCATCTGTGCGGTAT
TTCACACCGCAATGGTGCACTCTCAGTACAATCTGCTCTGATGCCGCATAGTTAAGCCAGTATACACTCC
GCTATCGCTACGTGACTGGGTCATGGCTGCGCCCCGACACCCGCCAACACCCGCTGACGCGCCCTGACGG
GCTTGTCTGCTCCCGGCATCCGCTTACAGACAAGCTGTGACCGTCTCCGGGAGCTGCATGTGTCAGAGGT
TTTCACCGTCATCACCGAAACGCGCGAGGCAGCTGCGGTAAAGCTCATCAGCGTGGTCGTGAAGCGATTC
ACAGATGTCTGCCTGTTCATCCGCGTCCAGCTCGTTGAGTTTCTCCAGAAGCGTTAATGTCTGGCTTCTG
ATAAAGCGGGCCATGTTAAGGGCGGTTTTTTCCTGTTTGGTCACTGATGCCTCCGTGTAAGGGGGATTTC
TGTTCATGGGGGTAATGATACCGATGAAACGAGAGAGGATGCTCACGATACGGGTTACTGATGATGAACA
TGCCCGGTTACTGGAACGTTGTGAGGGTAAACAACTGGCGGTATGGATGCGGCGGGACCAGAGAAAAATC
ACTCAGGGTCAATGCCAGCGCTTCGTTAATACAGATGTAGGTGTTCCACAGGGTAGCCAGCAGCATCCTG
CGATGCAGATCCGGAACATAATGGTGCAGGGCGCTGACTTCCGCGTTTCCAGACTTTACGAAACACGGAA
ACCGAAGACCATTCATGTTGTTGCTCAGGTCGCAGACGTTTTGCAGCAGCAGTCGCTTCACGTTCGCTCG
CGTATCGGTGATTCATTCTGCTAACCAGTAAGGCAACCCCGCCAGCCTAGCCGGGTCCTCAACGACAGGA
GCACGATCATGCGCACCCGTGGGGCCGCCATGCCGGCGATAATGGCCTGCTTCTCGCCGAAACGTTTGGT
GGCGGGACCAGTGACGAAGGCTTGAGCGAGGGCGTGCAAGATTCCGAATACCGCAAGCGACAGGCCGATC
ATCGTCGCGCTCCAGCGAAAGCGGTCCTCGCCGAAAATGACCCAGAGCGCTGCCGGCACCTGTCCTACGA
GTTGCATGATAAAGAAGACAGTCATAAGTGCGGCGACGATAGTCATGCCCCGCGCCCACCGGAAGGAGCT
GACTGGGTTGAAGGCTCTCAAGGGCATCGGTCGAGATCCCGGTGCCTAATGAGTGAGCTAACTTACATTA
ATTGCGTTGCGCTCACTGCCCGCTTTCCAGTCGGGAAACCTGTCGTGCCAGCTGCATTAATGAATCGGCC
AACGCGCGGGGAGAGGCGGTTTGCGTATTGGGCGCCAGGGTGGTTTTTCTTTTCACCAGTGAGACG
Features (pLannotate 1.2.2; 19 found; start..end, strand, type, name):
    960..1037    -  promoter       lacI promoter: lacI
   1045..1324    -  CDS            TcR (fragment): tetracycline efflux protein; tet; confers resistance to tetracycline
   1346..1364    +  promoter       T7 promoter: promoter for bacteriophage T7 RNA polymerase
   1365..1389    +  protein_bind   lac operator: The lac repressor binds to the lac operator to inhibit transcription in E. coli. This inhibition can be relieved by adding lactose or isopropyl-β-D-thiogalactopyranoside (IPTG). lac repressor encoded by lacI
   1404..1426    +  RBS            RBS: efficient ribosome binding site from bacteriophage T7 gene 10 (Olins and Rangwala, 1989)
   1446..2177    +  CDS            PETH_IDESA (fragment): Experimental evidence at protein level: Swiss-Prot protein existence level 1. Involved in the degradation and assimilation of the plastic poly(ethylene terephthalate) (PET), which allows I.sakaiensis to use PET as its major energy and carbon source for growth. Likely acts synergistically with MHETase to depolymerize PET (PubMed:26965627). Catalyzes the hydrolysis of PET to produce mono(2-hydroxyethyl) terephthalate (MHET) as the major product (PubMed:26965627, PubMed:29666242, PubMed:29603535, PubMed:29374183, PubMed:29235460). Also depolymerizes another semiaromatic polyester, poly(ethylene-2
   2250..2267    +  CDS            9xHis (fragment): 9xHis affinity tag
   2277..2326    +  CDS            SET1 (fragment): solubility-enhancement tag derived from T7 phage gene 10B
   2334..2381    +  terminator     T7 terminator: transcription terminator for bacteriophage T7 RNA polymerase
   2418..2846    +  rep_origin     f1 ori (sequence partly withheld): f1 bacteriophage origin of replication; arrow indicates direction of (+) strand synthesis
   2899..3003    +  promoter       AmpR promoter: bla
   3004..3864    +  CDS            AmpR: β-lactamase; bla; confers resistance to ampicillin, carbenicillin, and related antibiotics
   4035..4623    +  rep_origin     ori: high-copy-number ColE1/pMB1/pBR322/pUC origin of replication
   4809..4948    -  misc_feature   bom: basis of mobility region from pBR322
   5050..5241    -  CDS            rop: Rop protein, which maintains plasmids at low copy number; rop
   5258..5638    +  CDS            YPB1_ECOLX: Protein predicted: Swiss-Prot protein existence level 4. From Escherichia coli.
   5710..6001    -  CDS            TcR (fragment): tetracycline efflux protein; tet; confers resistance to tetracycline
   6016..6037    -  protein_bind   CAP binding site: CAP binding activates transcription in the presence of cAMP. E. coli catabolite activator protein
   6050..959     -  CDS            lacI (across the origin): lac repressor; lacI; The lac repressor binds to the lac operator to inhibit transcription in E. coli. This inhibition can be relieved by adding lactose or isopropyl-β-D-thiogalactopyranoside (IPTG).
