[The description below was written by a language model from this plasmid's Addgene catalogue record and pLannotate feature annotations shown in this document.]
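Description:
pEE048 is a bacterial expression plasmid built on the pET21b(+) backbone, carrying a codon-optimized gene for a putative thermophilic poly(ethylene terephthalate) (PET) hydrolase from Caldimonas taiwanensis, designated candidate "504" by the depositors. The roughly 0.8 kb insert was cloned between the NdeI and XhoI sites, which places it in frame with the backbone-encoded C-terminal 6xHis tag for metal-affinity purification. The automated annotation labels most of the coding region as a fragment resembling the Ideonella sakaiensis PETase. This reflects homology between the two enzymes, not the actual source of the insert. Likewise, the "9xHis fragment" call corresponds to the six-histidine tag.

Expression follows the standard pET arrangement. A T7 promoter with an adjacent lac operator, followed by the phage T7 gene 10 ribosome binding site, drives the open reading frame, and a T7 terminator lies downstream. The plasmid also carries lacI under its own promoter, so the lac repressor holds transcription off until IPTG or lactose is added. Production requires a host that supplies T7 RNA polymerase, whereas the recorded growth strain, DH5alpha, serves only for propagation. Maintenance relies on a pBR322/ColE1-type origin accompanied by the bom and rop elements, and selection is by ampicillin through the β-lactamase gene. An f1 origin allows single-stranded DNA production. The short tetracycline-resistance fragments and small flanking annotations are nonfunctional backbone remnants.

The construct belongs to a study that mined natural sequence diversity for thermotolerant PET hydrolase scaffolds. It is suited to recombinant production and purification of this candidate enzyme for activity, stability or structural characterization.
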