Addgene plasmid #176805: pEE048
Purpose: Encodes codon optimized putative thermophilic PET hydrolase enzyme for bacterial expression
Depositing lab: Gregg Beckham. Depositing organization: National Laboratory of the Rockies (NLR). Publication: Sourcing thermotolerant poly(ethylene terephthalate) hydrolase scaffolds from natural diversity. Erickson E, Gado JE, Avilan L, Bratti F, Brizendine RK, Cox PA, Gill R, Graham R, Kim DJ, Konig G, Michener WE, Poudel S, Ramirez KJ, Shakespeare TJ, Zahn M, Boyd ES, Payne CM, DuBois JL, Pickford AR, Beckham GT, McGeehan JE. Nat Commun. 2022 Dec 21;13(1):7850. doi: 10.1038/s41467-022-35237-x. PubMed 36543766.
Backbone
  Vector backbone: pET21b(+)
  Backbone manufacturer: EMD Biosciences
  Backbone size w/o insert (bp): 5366
  Vector type: Bacterial Expression
Growth in bacteria
  Bacterial resistance: Ampicillin, 100 μg/mL
  Growth temperature: 37°C
  Growth strain: DH5alpha
  Copy number: High Copy
Gene/Insert
  Gene/Insert name: 504 (alt name: Caldimonas taiwanensis+D57 WP_062195544.1)
  Species: Caldimonas taiwanensis+D57
  Insert size (bp): 807
  Promoter: T7
  Tag / fusion protein: 6xHis (C terminal on backbone)
  Cloning method: Restriction Enzyme; 5′ cloning site NdeI (unknown if destroyed); 3′ cloning site XhoI (unknown if destroyed)
  Sequencing primers: 5′ T7 For; 3′ T7 Rev
Terms and licenses: Academic/Nonprofit Terms; Industry Terms: Not Available to Industry
Depositor comments: Accession Number WP_062195544.1
How to cite: pEE048 was a gift from Gregg Beckham (Addgene plasmid # 176805 ; http://n2t.net/addgene:176805 ; RRID:Addgene_176805)
