>Addgene plasmid #176805 | pEE048 | depositor partial sequence | sequence record 342665 | Insert (including NdeI and XhoI sites)
CATATGCAGGCGCAGTACCAGAAAGGTCCGGATCCGACTGCTTCTGCTCTGGAGCGCAACGGTCCGTTCG
CTATCCGTTCAACCAGCGTTAGCCGTACTAGCGTAAGCGGCTTTGGTGGTGGCCGTCTGTACTACCCGAC
GGCCAGCGGCACGTATGGTGCGATTGCCGTTAGCCCTGGTTTTACCGGCACTAGCTCTACTATGACCTTT
TGGGGTGAACGTCTGGCCTCTCACGGCTTCGTAGTACTTGTAATCGATACAATCACTCTGTACGATCAGC
CGGACTCCCGCGCACGCCAGCTGAAAGCAGCACTGGACTACCTGGCCACCCAGAACGGTCGCTCCTCATC
TCCGATCTATCGTAAAGTCGACACTTCTCGTCGTGCGGTTGCCGGCCACAGCATGGGTGGTGGCGGCAGT
CTGCTGGCAGCACGTGACAATCCATCTTACAAAGCCGCGATCCCAATGGCGCCGTGGAACACCTCCTCTA
CCGCCTTTCGTACCGTTTCTGTCCCGACCATGATCTTCGGCTGTCAGGATGACTCTATCGCCCCAGTATT
CTCTCATGCTATCCCGTTCTACAACGCGATCCCGAACAGCACGCGCAAAAACTACGTTGAAATCCGTAAC
GACGACCACTTCTGTGTGATGAACGGCGGTGGCCACGATGCAACTCTGGGTAAATTGGGCATCTCTTGGA
TGAAACGCTTCGTGGACAATGATACCCGTTACAGCCCGTTCGTGTGTGGTGCGGAGTACAACCGTGTTGT
TTCATCTTACGAAGTGTCCCGTTCTTATAACAACTGTCCGTATCTCGAG
